>Addgene plasmid #22338 | pCI-MOR33-1 | depositor full sequence | sequence record 10248 | Author sequence
TCAATATTGGCCATTAGCCATATTATTCATTGGTTATATAGCATAAATCAATATTGGCTATTGGCCATTG
CATACGTTGTATCTATATCATAATATGTACATTTATATTGGCTCATGTCCAATATGACCGCCATGTTGGC
ATTGATTATTGACTAGTTATTAATAGTAATCAATTACGGGGTCATTAGTTCATAGCCCATATATGGAGTT
CCGCGTTACATAACTTACGGTAAATGGCCCGCCTGGCTGACCGCCCAACGACCCCCGCCCATTGACGTCA
ATAATGACGTATGTTCCCATAGTAACGCCAATAGGGACTTTCCATTGACGTCAATGGGTGGAGTATTTAC
GGTAAACTGCCCACTTGGCAGTACATCAAGTGTATCATATGCCAAGTCCGCCCCCTATTGACGTCAATGA
CGGTAAATGGCCCGCCTGGCATTATGCCCAGTACATGACCTTACGGGACTTTCCTACTTGGCAGTACATC
TACGTATTAGTCATCGCTATTACCATGGTGATGCGGTTTTGGCAGTACACCAATGGGCGTGGATAGCGGT
TTGACTCACGGGGATTTCCAAGTCTCCACCCCATTGACGTCAATGGGAGTTTGTTTTGGCACCAAAATCA
ACGGGACTTTCCAAAATGTCGTAATAACCCCGCCCCGTTGACGCAAATGGGCGGTAGGCGTGTACGGTGG
GAGGTCTATATAAGCAGAGCTCGTTTAGTGAACCGTCAGATCACTAGAAGCTTTATTGCGGTAGTTTATC
ACAGTTAAATTGCTAACGCAGTCAGTGCTTCTGACACAACAGTCTCGAACTTAAGCTGCAGAAGTTGGTC
GTGAGGCACTGGGCAGGTAAGTATCAAGGTTACAAGACAGGTTTAAGGAGACCAATAGAAACTGGGCTTG
TCGAGACAGAGAAGACTCTTGCGTTTCTGATAGGCACCTATTGGTCTTACTGACATCCACTTTGCCTTTC
TCTCCACAGGTGTCCACTCCCAGTTCAATTACAGCTCTTAAGGCTAGAGTACTTAATACGACTCACTATA
GGCTAGCATGAATGGCACAGAAGGCCCTAACTTCTACGTGCCCTTCTCCAATGCGACGGGTGTGGTACGC
GAATTCACGCGTATGATGCTCTCTGCTGCTATCCCCAATGGAACTGCCTTCCACCCTCCCACATTTGTTT
TGCTTGGAATCCCTGGGATGCAGGATCAGCATGTTTGGATTGCTATTCCCTTCTGCTCCATGTACATCCT
TGCTCTGGTTGGAAATGGTACCATCCTCTATATCATTATAACAGACAGGGCTCTCCATGAGCCAATGTAC
CTCTTCTTGTGTCTGCTTTCTATCACTGATCTGGTTCTCTGTTCAACAACATTGCCTAAAATGCTGGCAA
TATTCTGGCTCAGATCCCATGTCATTTCCTACCATGGCTGCCTCACTCAGATGTTTTTTGTTCATGCAGT
CTTTGCCACAGAGTCAGCTGTTCTGCTGGCCATGGCTTTTGATCGATATGTTGCTATCTGCAGACCACTC
CACTATACATCCATCCTCAATGCTGTTGTAATTGGGAAGATTGGCCTGGCATGCGTGACTCGTGGCCTTC
TCTTTGTCTTCCCCTTTGTCATTCTCATTGAACGTTTACCCTTCTGTGGACATCATATAATCCCTCACAC
TTACTGTGAGCACATGGGCATAGCCAAGCTCGCCTGTGCCAGCATCAAGCCTAACACCATCTATGGTCTT
ACTGTAGCACTTTCAGTCACTGGCATGGATGTGGTCCTCATTGCAACCTCCTACATCCTGATTCTGCAGG
CCGTGCTGCGACTGCCCTCAAAGGATGCCCAGTTCCGAGCATTCAGCACATGTGGAGCCCACATTTGTGT
AATTCTTGTCTTCTATATCCCCGCATTCTTTTCATTTTTCACTCACCGCTTTGGTCACCACGTGCCTCCT
CAGGTACACATCATACTTGCAAATCTTTATCTCCTTGTGCCTCCTGTTCTCAACCCCCTAGTCTATGGCA
TCAATACCAAACAAATCCGCCTGAGAATACTTGACTTTTTTGTAAAGAGAAGGTGAGCGGCCGCTTCGAG
CAGACATGATAAGATACATTGATGAGTTTGGACAAACCACAACTAGAATGCAGTGAAAAAAATGCTTTAT
TTGTGAAATTTGTGATGCTATTGCTTTATTTGTAACCATTATAAGCTGCAATAAACAAGTTAACAACAAC
AATTGCATTCATTTTATGTTTCAGGTTCAGGGGGAGATGTGGGAGGTTTTTTAAAGCAAGTAAAACCTCT
ACAAATGTGGTAAAATCGATAAGGATCCGGGCTGGCGTAATAGCGAAGAGGCCCGCACCGATCGCCCTTC
CCAACAGTTGCGCAGCCTGAATGGCGAATGG
[124 nt withheld, positions 2412-2535]
C
[91 nt withheld, positions 2537-2627]
A
[49 nt withheld, positions 2629-2677]
CCTTTGACGTTGGAGTCCACGTTCTTT
[37 nt withheld, positions 2705-2741]
ACCCTATCTCGGTCTATTCTTTTGATTTATAAGGGATTTTGCCGATTTCGGCCTATTGGTTAAAAAATGA
GCTGATTTAACAAAAATTTAACGCGAATTTTAACAAAATATTAACGCTTACAATTTCCTGATGCGGTATT
TTCTCCTTACGCATCTGTGCGGTATTTCACACCGCATATGGTGCACTCTCAGTACAATCTGCTCTGATGC
CGCATAGTTAAGCCAGCCCCGACACCCGCCAACACCCGCTGACGCGCCCTGACGGGCTTGTCTGCTCCCG
GCATCCGCTTACAGACAAGCTGTGACCGTCTCCGGGAGCTGCATGTGTCAGAGGTTTTCACCGTCATCAC
CGAAACGCGCGAGACGAAAGGGCCTCGTGATACGCCTATTTTTATAGGTTAATGTCATGATAATAATGGT
TTCTTAGACGTCAGGTGGCACTTTTCGGGGAAATGTGCGCGGAACCCCTATTTGTTTATTTTTCTAAATA
CATTCAAATATGTATCCGCTCATGAGACAATAACCCTGATAAATGCTTCAATAATATTGAAAAAGGAAGA
GTATGAGTATTCAACATTTCCGTGTCGCCCTTATTCCCTTTTTTGCGGCATTTTGCCTTCCTGTTTTTGC
TCACCCAGAAACGCTGGTGAAAGTAAAAGATGCTGAAGATCAGTTGGGTGCACGAGTGGGTTACATCGAA
CTGGATCTCAACAGCGGTAAGATCCTTGAGAGTTTTCGCCCCGAAGAACGTTTTCCAATGATGAGCACTT
TTAAAGTTCTGCTATGTGGCGCGGTATTATCCCGTATTGACGCCGGGCAAGAGCAACTCGGTCGCCGCAT
ACACTATTCTCAGAATGACTTGGTTGAGTACTCACCAGTCACAGAAAAGCATCTTACGGATGGCATGACA
GTAAGAGAATTATGCAGTGCTGCCATAACCATGAGTGATAACACTGCGGCCAACTTACTTCTGACAACGA
TCGGAGGACCGAAGGAGCTAACCGCTTTTTTGCACAACATGGGGGATCATGTAACTCGCCTTGATCGTTG
GGAACCGGAGCTGAATGAAGCCATACCAAACGACGAGCGTGACACCACGATGCCTGTAGCAATGGCAACA
ACGTTGCGCAAACTATTAACTGGCGAACTACTTACTCTAGCTTCCCGGCAACAATTAATAGACTGGATGG
AGGCGGATAAAGTTGCAGGACCACTTCTGCGCTCGGCCCTTCCGGCTGGCTGGTTTATTGCTGATAAATC
TGGAGCCGGTGAGCGTGGGTCTCGCGGTATCATTGCAGCACTGGGGCCAGATGGTAAGCCCTCCCGTATC
GTAGTTATCTACACGACGGGGAGTCAGGCAACTATGGATGAACGAAATAGACAGATCGCTGAGATAGGTG
CCTCACTGATTAAGCATTGGTAACTGTCAGACCAAGTTTACTCATATATACTTTAGATTGATTTAAAACT
TCATTTTTAATTTAAAAGGATCTAGGTGAAGATCCTTTTTGATAATCTCATGACCAAAATCCCTTAACGT
GAGTTTTCGTTCCACTGAGCGTCAGACCCCGTAGAAAAGATCAAAGGATCTTCTTGAGATCCTTTTTTTC
TGCGCGTAATCTGCTGCTTGCAAACAAAAAAACCACCGCTACCAGCGGTGGTTTGTTTGCCGGATCAAGA
GCTACCAACTCTTTTTCCGAAGGTAACTGGCTTCAGCAGAGCGCAGATACCAAATACTGTTCTTCTAGTG
TAGCCGTAGTTAGGCCACCACTTCAAGAACTCTGTAGCACCGCCTACATACCTCGCTCTGCTAATCCTGT
TACCAGTGGCTGCTGCCAGTGGCGATAAGTCGTGTCTTACCGGGTTGGACTCAAGACGATAGTTACCGGA
TAAGGCGCAGCGGTCGGGCTGAACGGGGGGTTCGTGCACACAGCCCAGCTTGGAGCGAACGACCTACACC
GAACTGAGATACCTACAGCGTGAGCTATGAGAAAGCGCCACGCTTCCCGAAGGGAGAAAGGCGGACAGGT
ATCCGGTAAGCGGCAGGGTCGGAACAGGAGAGCGCACGAGGGAGCTTCCAGGGGGAAACGCCTGGTATCT
TTATAGTCCTGTCGGGTTTCGCCACCTCTGACTTGAGCGTCGATTTTTGTGATGCTCGTCAGGGGGGCGG
AGCCTATGGAAAAACGCCAGCAACGCGGCCTTTTTACGGTTCCTGGCCTTTTGCTGGCCTTTTGCTCACA
TGGCTCGACAGATCT
Features (pLannotate 1.2.2; 14 found; start..end, strand, type, name):
    140..517     +  enhancer       CMV enhancer: human cytomegalovirus immediate early enhancer
    519..718     +  promoter       CMV promoter: human cytomegalovirus (CMV) immediate early promoter
    857..989     +  intron         chimeric intron: chimera between introns from human β-globin and immunoglobulin heavy chain genes
   1034..1052    +  promoter       T7 promoter: promoter for bacteriophage T7 RNA polymerase
   1178..2080    +  CDS            OR52L1 (fragment): O52L1_HUMAN - Experimental evidence at protein level: Swiss-Prot protein existence level 1. Odorant receptor. From Homo sapiens (Human).
   2110..2231    -  polyA_signal   SV40 poly(A) signal: SV40 polyadenylation signal
   2254..2322    -  CDS            large T antigen (fragment): large T antigen from SV40 (simian virus 40)
   2341..2408    +  CDS            lacZα (fragment): LacZα fragment of β-galactosidase; lacZ fragment
   2412..2840    +  rep_origin     f1 ori (sequence partly withheld): f1 bacteriophage origin of replication; arrow indicates direction of (+) strand synthesis
   2868..2967    -  misc_feature   bom (fragment): basis of mobility region from pBR322
   3069..3104    -  CDS            rop (fragment): Rop protein, which maintains plasmids at low copy number; rop
   3199..3303    +  promoter       AmpR promoter: bla
   3304..4164    +  CDS            AmpR: β-lactamase; bla; confers resistance to ampicillin, carbenicillin, and related antibiotics
   4335..4923    +  rep_origin     ori: high-copy-number ColE1/pMB1/pBR322/pUC origin of replication
