[The description below was written by a language model from this plasmid's Addgene catalogue record and pLannotate feature annotations shown in this document.]
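Description:
pCI-MOR33-1 is a mammalian expression plasmid built on the Promega pCI backbone and carrying the mouse olfactory receptor MOR33-1 (Olfr653), a 954 bp insert cloned between NheI and NotI sites that were both retained. The full depositor sequence is about 5 kb. In bacteria the plasmid is maintained through a high-copy ColE1/pUC-type origin and selected with ampicillin via the β-lactamase gene and its own promoter. An f1 phage origin is also present, which allows production of single-stranded DNA. Short annotated fragments of lacZα, rop, bom and SV40 large T antigen appear to be backbone remnants rather than functional elements.

Expression in mammalian cells is driven by the human cytomegalovirus immediate-early enhancer and promoter, followed by a chimeric β-globin/immunoglobulin heavy-chain intron that generally improves transcript processing and expression. An SV40 polyadenylation signal terminates the transcript. A T7 promoter lies just upstream of the coding region and serves as a sequencing primer site; it could also support in vitro transcription. The receptor carries an N-terminal Rho tag, a rhodopsin-derived leader commonly fused to odorant receptors to aid cell-surface trafficking and allow detection in heterologous cells. The automated annotation does not mark this tag separately. It labels the open reading frame as a fragment of human OR52L1, which most likely reflects homology between that protein and the mouse receptor, not a different insert.

The associated publication concerns odor coding across a mammalian receptor repertoire, so the construct is suited to expressing this receptor in cultured cells to test its responses to odorants. The record does not describe a specific assay.
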