Addgene plasmid #22338: pCI-MOR33-1
Depositing lab: Hiroaki Matsunami. Depositing organization: Duke University. Publication: Odor coding by a Mammalian receptor repertoire. Saito H, Chi Q, Zhuang H, Matsunami H, Mainland JD. Sci Signal. 2009 . 2(60):ra9. 10.1126/scisignal.2000016 PubMed 19261596.
Backbone
  Vector backbone: pCI
  Backbone manufacturer: Promega
  Backbone size w/o insert (bp): 4006
  Vector type: Mammalian Expression
Growth in bacteria
  Bacterial resistance: Ampicillin, 100 μg/mL
  Growth temperature: 37°C
  Growth strain: DH5alpha
  Copy number: Unknown
Gene/Insert
  Gene/Insert name: MOR33-1 (alt name: Mus musculus olfactory receptor 653)
  Species: M. musculus (mouse)
  Insert size (bp): 954
  GenBank ID: NM_147074
  Entrez Gene: Olfr653 (a.k.a. Ors19, MOR33-1, MGC151339)
  Tag / fusion protein: Rho (N terminal on insert)
  Cloning method: Restriction Enzyme; 5′ cloning site NheI (not destroyed); 3′ cloning site NotI (not destroyed)
  Sequencing primers: 5′ T7; 3′ EBV-rev
Terms and licenses: Academic/Nonprofit Terms; Industry Terms: Not Available to Industry
How to cite: pCI-MOR33-1 was a gift from Hiroaki Matsunami (Addgene plasmid # 22338 ; http://n2t.net/addgene:22338 ; RRID:Addgene_22338)
