>Addgene plasmid #22338 | pCI-MOR33-1 | addgene partial sequence | sequence record 28171 | 22338 with T7
CTTCTACGTGCCCTTCTCCAATGCGACGGGTGTGGTACGCGAATTCACGCGTATGATGCTCTCTGCTGCT
ATCCCCAATGGAACTGCCTTCCACCCTCCCACATTTGTTTTGCTTGGAATCCCTGGGATGCAGGATCAGC
ATGTTTGGATTGCTATTCCCTTCTGCTCCATGTACATCCTTGCTCTGGTTGGAAATGGTACCATCCTCTA
TATCATTATAACAGACAGGGCTCTCCATGAGCCAATGTACCTCTTCTTGTGTCTGCTTTCTATCACTGAT
CTGGTTCTCTGTTCAACAACATTGCCTAAAATGCTGGCAATATTCTGGCTCAGATCCCATGTCATTTCCT
ACCATGGCTGCCTCACTCAGATGTTTTTTGTTCATGCAGTCTTTGCCACAGAGTCAGCTGTTCTGCTGGC
CATGGCTTTTGATCGATATGTTGCTATCTGCAGACCACTCCACTATACATCCATCCTCAATGCTGTTGTA
ATTGGGAAGATTGGCCTGGCATGCGTGACTCGTGGCCTTCTCTTTGTCTTCCCCTTTGTCATTCTCATTG
AACGTTTACCCTTCTGTGGACATCATATAATCCCTCACACTTACTGTGAGCACATGGGCATAGCCAAGCT
CGCCTGTGCCAGCATCAAGCCTAACACCATCTATGGTCTTACTGTAGCACTTTCAGTCACTGGCATGGAT
GTGGTCCTCATTGCAACCTCCTACATCCTGATTCTGCAGGCCGTGCTGCGACTGCCCTCAAAGGATGCCC
AGTTCCGAGCATTCAGCACATGTGGAGCCCACATTTGTGTAATTCTTGTCTTCTATATCCCCCGCA
